Addgene plasmid #19961: pET12a-PAPI
Depositing lab: Jonathan Tait. Depositing organization: University of Washington. Publication: Increased erythrocyte phosphatidylserine exposure in sickle cell disease: flow-cytometric measurement and clinical associations. Wood BL, Gibson DF, Tait JF. Blood. 1996 Sep 1. 88(5):1873-80. PubMed 8781447.
Backbone
  Vector backbone: pET12a
  Backbone manufacturer: New England Biolabs
  Backbone size w/o insert (bp): 4606
  Vector type: Bacterial Expression
Growth in bacteria
  Bacterial resistance: Ampicillin, 100 μg/mL
  Growth temperature: 37°C
  Growth strain: DH5alpha
  Growth instructions: BL21(DE3)
  Copy number: Low Copy
Gene/Insert
  Gene/Insert name: Annexin V (alt names: Annexin A5; Placental anticoagulant protein I; Endonexin II)
  Species: H. sapiens (human)
  Insert size (bp): 965
  GenBank ID: NM_001154
  Entrez Gene: ANXA5 (a.k.a. ANX5, CPB-I, ENX2, HEL-S-7, PP4, RPRGL3, VAC-alph)
  Cloning method: Restriction Enzyme; 5′ cloning site Nde I (not destroyed); 3′ cloning site Bam HI (not destroyed)
  Sequencing primers: 5′ T7 promoter; 3′ T7 terminator
Terms and licenses: Academic/Nonprofit Terms; Industry Terms: Not Available to Industry
How to cite: pET12a-PAPI was a gift from Jonathan Tait (Addgene plasmid # 19961 ; http://n2t.net/addgene:19961 ; RRID:Addgene_19961)
