[The description below was written by a language model from this plasmid's Addgene catalogue record and pLannotate feature annotations shown in this document.]
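Description:
pET12a-PAPI is a bacterial expression plasmid that carries the human annexin V coding sequence (ANXA5, also called annexin A5, placental anticoagulant protein I or endonexin II) in the pET12a backbone. The roughly 965 bp insert was cloned between NdeI and BamHI sites, both of which were retained, giving a total annotated sequence of 5,571 nt. The backbone is pBR322-derived. It has a ColE1/pMB1-type origin together with the bom mobilisation region and the rop gene, which holds copy number down, in keeping with the record's "low copy" designation. Selection is by ampicillin through the bla β-lactamase gene and its own promoter. The tetracycline resistance gene appears only as two separated fragments flanking the expression cassette, along with the tet promoter, so it is a disrupted remnant rather than a usable marker.

Expression is driven by a bacteriophage T7 promoter followed by the efficient ribosome binding site from T7 gene 10. The ANXA5 open reading frame begins shortly downstream, and a T7 terminator closes the unit. No lac operator or lacI gene is annotated. No affinity tag is annotated on the annexin V reading frame. A short fragment matching T7 gene 10B sequence lies between the coding region and the terminator and is most likely residual vector sequence, not a fused tag. Because transcription requires T7 RNA polymerase, the plasmid is maintained in a cloning strain such as DH5alpha, and protein is produced in BL21(DE3), as the record indicates. The associated publication concerns flow-cytometric measurement of phosphatidylserine exposure on erythrocytes, which suggests that the recombinant annexin V serves as a phosphatidylserine-binding probe.
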