Features (pLannotate 1.2.2; 14 found; start..end, strand, type, name):
    104..208     +  promoter       AmpR promoter: bla
    209..1069    +  CDS            AmpR: β-lactamase; bla; confers resistance to ampicillin, carbenicillin, and related antibiotics
   1240..1828    +  rep_origin     ori: high-copy-number ColE1/pMB1/pBR322/pUC origin of replication
   2014..2156    -  misc_feature   bom: basis of mobility region from pBR322
   2258..2449    -  CDS            rop: Rop protein, which maintains plasmids at low copy number; rop
   2466..2846    +  CDS            YPB1_ECOLX: Protein predicted: Swiss-Prot protein existence level 4. From Escherichia coli.
   3088..3992    -  CDS            TcR (fragment): tetracycline efflux protein; tet; confers resistance to tetracycline
   4014..4032    +  promoter       T7 promoter: promoter for bacteriophage T7 RNA polymerase
   4064..4086    +  RBS            RBS: efficient ribosome binding site from bacteriophage T7 gene 10 (Olins and Rangwala, 1989)
   4094..5053    +  CDS            ANXA5: ANXA5_HUMAN - Also known as ANX5, ENX2, PP4. Experimental evidence at protein level: Swiss-Prot protein existence level 1. This protein is an anticoagulant protein that acts as an indirect inhibitor of the thromboplastin-specific complex, which is involved in the blood coagulation cascade. From Homo sapiens (Human).
   5064..5113    +  CDS            SET1 (fragment): solubility-enhancement tag derived from T7 phage gene 10B
   5121..5168    +  terminator     T7 terminator: transcription terminator for bacteriophage T7 RNA polymerase
   5194..5486    -  CDS            TcR (fragment): tetracycline efflux protein; tet; confers resistance to tetracycline
   5534..5562    -  promoter       tet promoter: E. coli promoter for tetracycline efflux protein gene
>Addgene plasmid #19961 | pET12a-PAPI | depositor full sequence | sequence record 9416 | Author sequence
TTCTTGAAGACGAAAGGGCCTCGTGATACGCCTATTTTTATAGGTTAATGTCATGATAATAATGGTTTCT
TAGACGTCAGGTGGCACTTTTCGGGGAAATGTGCGCGGAACCCCTATTTGTTTATTTTTCTAAATACATT
CAAATATGTATCCGCTCATGAGACAATAACCCTGATAAATGCTTCAATAATATTGAAAAAGGAAGAGTAT
GAGTATTCAACATTTCCGTGTCGCCCTTATTCCCTTTTTTGCGGCATTTTGCCTTCCTGTTTTTGCTCAC
CCAGAAACGCTGGTGAAAGTAAAAGATGCTGAAGATCAGTTGGGTGCACGAGTGGGTTACATCGAACTGG
ATCTCAACAGCGGTAAGATCCTTGAGAGTTTTCGCCCCGAAGAACGTTTTCCAATGATGAGCACTTTTAA
AGTTCTGCTATGTGGCGCGGTATTATCCCGTGTTGACGCCGGGCAAGAGCAACTCGGTCGCCGCATACAC
TATTCTCAGAATGACTTGGTTGAGTACTCACCAGTCACAGAAAAGCATCTTACGGATGGCATGACAGTAA
GAGAATTATGCAGTGCTGCCATAACCATGAGTGATAACACTGCGGCCAACTTACTTCTGACAACGATCGG
AGGACCGAAGGAGCTAACCGCTTTTTTGCACAACATGGGGGATCATGTAACTCGCCTTGATCGTTGGGAA
CCGGAGCTGAATGAAGCCATACCAAACGACGAGCGTGACACCACGATGCCTGCAGCAATGGCAACAACGT
TGCGCAAACTATTAACTGGCGAACTACTTACTCTAGCTTCCCGGCAACAATTAATAGACTGGATGGAGGC
GGATAAAGTTGCAGGACCACTTCTGCGCTCGGCCCTTCCGGCTGGCTGGTTTATTGCTGATAAATCTGGA
GCCGGTGAGCGTGGGTCTCGCGGTATCATTGCAGCACTGGGGCCAGATGGTAAGCCCTCCCGTATCGTAG
TTATCTACACGACGGGGAGTCAGGCAACTATGGATGAACGAAATAGACAGATCGCTGAGATAGGTGCCTC
ACTGATTAAGCATTGGTAACTGTCAGACCAAGTTTACTCATATATACTTTAGATTGATTTAAAACTTCAT
TTTTAATTTAAAAGGATCTAGGTGAAGATCCTTTTTGATAATCTCATGACCAAAATCCCTTAACGTGAGT
TTTCGTTCCACTGAGCGTCAGACCCCGTAGAAAAGATCAAAGGATCTTCTTGAGATCCTTTTTTTCTGCG
CGTAATCTGCTGCTTGCAAACAAAAAAACCACCGCTACCAGCGGTGGTTTGTTTGCCGGATCAAGAGCTA
CCAACTCTTTTTCCGAAGGTAACTGGCTTCAGCAGAGCGCAGATACCAAATACTGTCCTTCTAGTGTAGC
CGTAGTTAGGCCACCACTTCAAGAACTCTGTAGCACCGCCTACATACCTCGCTCTGCTAATCCTGTTACC
AGTGGCTGCTGCCAGTGGCGATAAGTCGTGTCTTACCGGGTTGGACTCAAGACGATAGTTACCGGATAAG
GCGCAGCGGTCGGGCTGAACGGGGGGTTCGTGCACACAGCCCAGCTTGGAGCGAACGACCTACACCGAAC
TGAGATACCTACAGCGTGAGCTATGAGAAAGCGCCACGCTTCCCGAAGGGAGAAAGGCGGACAGGTATCC
GGTAAGCGGCAGGGTCGGAACAGGAGAGCGCACGAGGGAGCTTCCAGGGGGAAACGCCTGGTATCTTTAT
AGTCCTGTCGGGTTTCGCCACCTCTGACTTGAGCGTCGATTTTTGTGATGCTCGTCAGGGGGGCGGAGCC
TATGGAAAAACGCCAGCAACGCGGCCTTTTTACGGTTCCTGGCCTTTTGCTGGCCTTTTGCTCACATGTT
CTTTCCTGCGTTATCCCCTGATTCTGTGGATAACCGTATTACCGCCTTTGAGTGAGCTGATACCGCTCGC
CGCAGCCGAACGACCGAGCGCAGCGAGTCAGTGAGCGAGGAAGCGGAAGAGCGCCTGATGCGGTATTTTC
TCCTTACGCATCTGTGCGGTATTTCACACCGCATATATGGTGCACTCTCAGTACAATCTGCTCTGATGCC
GCATAGTTAAGCCAGTATACACTCCGCTATCGCTACGTGACTGGGTCATGGCTGCGCCCCGACACCCGCC
AACACCCGCTGACGCGCCCTGACGGGCTTGTCTGCTCCCGGCATCCGCTTACAGACAAGCTGTGACCGTC
TCCGGGAGCTGCATGTGTCAGAGGTTTTCACCGTCATCACCGAAACGCGCGAGGCAGCTGCGGTAAAGCT
CATCAGCGTGGTCGTGAAGCGATTCACAGATGTCTGCCTGTTCATCCGCGTCCAGCTCGTTGAGTTTCTC
CAGAAGCGTTAATGTCTGGCTTCTGATAAAGCGGGCCATGTTAAGGGCGGTTTTTTCCTGTTTGGTCACT
GATGCCTCCGTGTAAGGGGGATTTCTGTTCATGGGGGTAATGATACCGATGAAACGAGAGAGGATGCTCA
CGATACGGGTTACTGATGATGAACATGCCCGGTTACTGGAACGTTGTGAGGGTAAACAACTGGCGGTATG
GATGCGGCGGGACCAGAGAAAAATCACTCAGGGTCAATGCCAGCGCTTCGTTAATACAGATGTAGGTGTT
CCACAGGGTAGCCAGCAGCATCCTGCGATGCAGATCCGGAACATAATGGTGCAGGGCGCTGACTTCCGCG
TTTCCAGACTTTACGAAACACGGAAACCGAAGACCATTCATGTTGTTGCTCAGGTCGCAGACGTTTTGCA
GCAGCAGTCGCTTCACGTTCGCTCGCGTATCGGTGATTCATTCTGCTAACCAGTAAGGCAACCCCGCCAG
CCTAGCCGGGTCCTCAACGACAGGAGCACGATCATGCGCACCCGTGGCCAGGACCCAACGCTGCCCGAGA
TGCGCCGCGTGCGGCTGCTGGAGATGGCGGACGCGATGGATATGTTCTGCCAAGGGTTGGTTTGCGCATT
CACAGTTCTCCGCAAGAATTGATTGGCTCCAATTCTTGGAGTGGTGAATCCGTTAGCGAGGTGCCGCCGG
CTTCCATTCAGGTCGAGGTGGCCCGGCTCCATGCACCGCGACGCAACGCGGGGAGGCAGACAAGGTATAG
GGCGGCGCCTACAATCCATGCCAACCCGTTCCATGTGCTCGCCGAGGCGGCATAAATCGCCGTGACGATC
AGCGGTCCAGTGATCGAAGTTAGGCTGGTAAGAGCCGCGAGCGATCCTTGAAGCTGTCCCTGATGGTCGT
CATCTACCTGCCTGGACAGCATGGCCTGCAACGCGGGCATCCCGATGCCGCCGGAAGCGAGAAGAATCAT
AATGGGGAAGGCCATCCAGCCTCGCGTCGCGAACGCCAGCAAGACGTAGCCCAGCGCGTCGGCCGCCATG
CCGGCGATAATGGCCTGCTTCTCGCCGAAACGTTTGGTGGCGGGACCAGTGACGAAGGCTTGAGCGAGGG
CGTGCAAGATTCCGAATACCGCAAGCGACAGGCCGATCATCGTCGCGCTCCAGCGAAAGCGGTCCTCGCC
GAAAATGACCCAGAGCGCTGCCGGCACCTGTCCTACGAGTTGCATGATAAAGAAGACAGTCATAAGTGCG
GCGACGATAGTCATGCCCCGCGCCCACCGGAAGGAGCTGACTGGGTTGAAGGCTCTCAAGGGCATCGGTC
GATCGACGCTCTCCCTTATGCGACTCCTGCATTAGGAAGCAGCCCAGTAGTAGGTTGAGGCCGTTGAGCA
CCGCCGCCGCAAGGAATGGTGCATGCAAGGAGATGGCGCCCAACAGTCCCCCGGCCACGGGGCCTGCCAC
CATACCCACGCCGAAACAAGCGCTCATGAGCCCGAAGTGGCGAGCCCGATCTTCCCCATCGGTGATGTCG
GCGATATAGGCGCCAGCAACCGCACCTGTGGCGCCGGTGATGCCGGCCACGATGCGTCCGGCGTAGAGGA
TCGAGATCTCGATCCCGCGAAATTAATACGACTCACTATAGGGAGACCACAACGGTTTCCCTCTAGAAAT
AATTTTGTTTAACTTTAAGAAGGAGATATACATATGGCACAGGTTCTCAGAGGCACTGTGACTGACTTCC
CTGGATTTGATGAGCGGGCTGATGCAGAAACTCTTCGGAAGGCTATGAAAGGCTTGGGCACAGATGAGGA
GAGCATCCTGACTCTGTTGACATCCCGAAGTAATGCTCAGCGCCAGGAAATCTCTGCAGCTTTTAAGACT
CTGTTTGGCAGGGATCTTCTGGATGACCTGAAATCAGAACTAACTGGAAAATTTGAAAAATTAATTGTGG
CTCTGATGAAACCCTCTCGGCTTTATGATGCTTATGAACTGAAACATGCCTTGAAGGGAGCTGGAACAAA
TGAAAAAGTACTGACAGAAATTATTGCTTCAAGGACACCTGAAGAACTGAGAGCCATCAAACAAGTTTAT
GAAGAAGAATATGGCTCAAGCCTGGAAGATGACGTGGTGGGGGACACTTCAGGGTACTACCAGCGGATGT
TGGTGGTTCTCCTTCAGGCTAACAGAGACCCTGATGCTGGAATTGATGAAGCTCAAGTTGAACAAGATGC
TCAGGCTTTATTTCAGGCTGGAGAACTTAAATGGGGGACAGATGAAGAAAAGTTTATCACCATCTTTGGA
ACACGAAGTGTGTCTCATTTGAGAAAGGTGTTTGACAAGTACATGACTATATCAGGATTTCAAATTGAGG
AAACCATTGACCGCGAGACTTCTGGCAATTTAGAGCAACTACTCCTTGCTGTTGTGAAATCTATTCGAAG
TATACCTGCCTACCTTGCAGAGACCCTCTATTATGCTATGAAGGGAGCTGGGACAGATGATCATACCCTC
ATCAGAGTCATGGTTTCCAGGAGTGAGATTGATCTGTTTAACATCAGGAAGGAGTTTAGGAAGAATTTTG
CCACCTCTCTTTATTCCATGATTAAGGGAGATACATCTGGGGACTATAAGAAAGCTCTTCTGCTGCTCTG
TGGAGAAGATGACTAAGGATCCGGCTGCTAACAAAGCCCGAAAGGAAGCTGAGTTGGCTGCTGCCACCGC
TGAGCAATAACTAGCATAACCCCTTGGGGCCTCTAAACGGGTCTTGAGGGGTTTTTTGCTGAAAGGAGGA
ACTATATCCGGATATCCACAGGACGGGTGTGGTCGCCATGATCGCGTAGTCGATAGTGGCTCCAAGTAGC
GAAGCGAGCAGGACTGGGCGGCGGCCAAAGCGGTCGGACAGTGCTCCGAGAACGGGTGCGCATAGAAATT
GCATCAACGCATATAGCGCTAGCAGCACGCCATAGTGACTGGCGATGCTGTCGGAATGGACGATATCCCG
CAAGAGGCCCGGCAGTACCGGCATAACCAAGCCTATGCCTACAGCATCCAGGGTGACGGTGCCGAGGATG
ACGATGAGCGCATTGTTAGATTTCATACACGGTGCCTGACTGCGTTAGCAATTTAACTGTGATAAACTAC
CGCATTAAAGCTTATCGATGATAAGCTGTCAAACATGAGAA
