>Addgene plasmid #19961 | pET12a-PAPI | addgene partial sequence | sequence record 25687 | T7 5'-TAATACGACTCACTATAGGG-3'
CNGNTCCNCTNAATATTTTGTTTACTTTAAGAAGGAGATATACATATGGCACAGGTTCTCAGAGGCACTG
TGACTGACTTCCCTGGATTTGATGAGCGGGCTGATGCAGAAACTCTTCGGAAGGCTATGAAAGGCTTGGG
CACAGATGAGGAGAGCATCCTGACTCTGTTGACATCCCGAAGTAATGCTCAGCGCCAGGAAATCTCTGCA
GCTTTTAAGACTCTGTTTGGCAGGGATCTTCTGGATGACCTGAAATCAGAACTAACTGGAAAATTTGAAA
AATTAATTGTGGCTCTGATGAAACCCTCTCGGCTTTATGATGCTTATGAACTGAAACATGCCTTGAAGGG
AGCTGGAACAAATGAAAAAGTACTGACAGAAATTATTGCTTCAAGGACACCTGAAGAACTGAGAGCCATC
AAACAAGTTTATGAAGAAGAATATGGCTCAAGCCTGGAAGATGACGTGGTGGGGGACACTTCAGGGTACT
ACCAGCGGATGTTGGTGGTTCTCCTTCAGGCTAACAGAGACCCTGATGCTGGAATTGATGAAGCTCAAGT
TGAACAAGATGCTCAGGCTTTATTTCAGGCTGGAGAACTTAGAGGNGNGAANAAAAAAAAAAAAGTTNTA
TCACCATCTTTGNNCCACGAAGTGNCCNTGAAAGGTGCNGCNGCCTGCTTTCAGTTCAGNTCAATNTCAA
TTGAGAACNTTGACGCGAGACTCTGCATTAANCACTNNCTTGCTGTGGAANNATCNAGTNACTGCTCCTG
CNAACCTTTNTCTTAAGGNGTGGAAANNCACCNCCAACNGTTCNGNGAATGCTTNACNNGAGATAGAATT
CC
